Addgene plasmid #148119: pcDNA3.1-MS2-HA-HshnRNPE2iso4_Z
Purpose: Mammalian Expression of HshnRNPE2iso4
Depositing lab: Elisa Izaurralde. Depositing organization: Max Planck Institute for Developmental Biology.
Backbone
  Vector backbone: Unknown
  Vector type: Mammalian Expression
Growth in bacteria
  Bacterial resistance: Ampicillin, 100 μg/mL
  Growth temperature: 37°C
  Growth strain: DH5alpha
  Copy number: High Copy
Gene/Insert
  Gene/Insert name: HshnRNPE2iso4 (alt name: Poly(rC) binding protein 2 transcript variant 3)
  Species: H. sapiens (human)
  Entrez Gene: PCBP2 (a.k.a. HNRNPE2, HNRPE2, hnRNP-E2)
  Cloning method: Unknown
Terms and licenses: Academic/Nonprofit Terms; Industry Terms: Not Available to Industry
Depositor comments: sequence given by NCBI: NM_001098620.2 or isoform 4 from Uniprot.: Q15366-4 Plasmids from this collection were made available to the research community and donated after the lab closed. Please note that the sequence provided by the depositing laboratory may be theoretical/predicted or based on Sanger sequencing results. There may be discrepancies between sequencing results obtained by Addgene and the depositor sequence. If an Addgene verified sequence is not available, please contact before placing your order to request that our lab fully sequence the plasmid.
How to cite: pcDNA3.1-MS2-HA-HshnRNPE2iso4_Z was a gift from Elisa Izaurralde (Addgene plasmid # 148119 ; http://n2t.net/addgene:148119 ; RRID:Addgene_148119)
