[The description below was written by a language model from this plasmid's Addgene catalogue record and pLannotate feature annotations shown in this document.]
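Description:
pcDNA3.1-MS2-HA-HshnRNPE2iso4_Z is a 6,852 nt mammalian expression plasmid. The catalogue lists its backbone as unknown, but the name and feature layout are consistent with a pcDNA3.1-type vector. It is propagated in E. coli from a high-copy ColE1/pUC-type origin under ampicillin selection (AmpR with its own bla promoter), and it also carries an f1 origin. An SV40 early promoter drives a neomycin/kanamycin phosphotransferase gene followed by an SV40 poly(A) signal, which would allow G418 selection of transfected mammalian cells. Small annotated fragments (bom, lac promoter/operator, lacI, ble, a short HIV-1 LTR match next to the CMV promoter) look like backbone remnants or incidental matches rather than functional parts.

The expression cassette uses the human CMV immediate-early enhancer and promoter, followed by a T7 promoter, to drive a single fusion open reading frame terminated by the bGH polyadenylation signal. That frame encodes the bacteriophage MS2 coat protein at the N-terminus, then an HA epitope (annotated as a short fragment of a 3xHA tag, so probably a single copy), then human PCBP2 (hnRNP E2). The depositor specifies this as isoform 4, corresponding to transcript variant 3. The annotation tool labelled the insert with the mouse orthologue, which reflects the high conservation of the protein and not a different species of origin.

The MS2 coat protein binds a specific RNA stem-loop, so fusions of this kind are typically used to tether a protein to a reporter mRNA carrying MS2 binding sites and test its effect on that transcript, with HA used for detection. The record itself states only mammalian expression as the purpose. The sequence is depositor-supplied and may be theoretical.
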