Features (pLannotate 1.2.2; 23 found; start..end, strand, type, name):
     28..80      -  misc_feature   bom (fragment): basis of mobility region from pBR322
    235..614     +  enhancer       CMV enhancer: human cytomegalovirus immediate early enhancer
    615..818     +  promoter       CMV promoter: human cytomegalovirus (CMV) immediate early promoter
    814..847     +  LTR            5' LTR (truncated) (fragment): truncated 5' long terminal repeat (LTR) from HIV-1
    863..881     +  promoter       T7 promoter: promoter for bacteriophage T7 RNA polymerase
    904..1290    +  CDS            MS2: bacteriophage MS2 coat protein binds to a specific stem-loop structure in the viral RNA (Peabody, 1993)
   1333..1359    +  CDS            3xHA (fragment): three tandem HA epitope tags
   1378..2370    +  CDS            Pcbp2 (fragment): PCBP2_MOUSE - Also known as Cbp, Hnrnpx, Hnrpx. Experimental evidence at protein level: Swiss-Prot protein existence level 1. Single-stranded nucleic acid binding protein that binds preferentially to oligo dC. Major cellular poly(rC)-binding protein. Binds also poly(rU). Negatively regulates cellular antiviral responses mediated by MAVS signaling. It acts as an adapter between MAVS and the E3 ubiquitin ligase ITCH, therefore triggering MAVS ubiquitinationa and degradation (By similarity). From Mus musculus (Mouse).
   2408..2426    -  promoter       SP6 promoter: promoter for bacteriophage SP6 RNA polymerase
   2452..2676    +  polyA_signal   bGH poly(A) signal: bovine growth hormone polyadenylation signal
   2680..2701    +  promoter       SV40 promoter (fragment): SV40 enhancer and early promoter
   2722..3150    +  rep_origin     f1 ori (sequence partly withheld): f1 bacteriophage origin of replication; arrow indicates direction of (+) strand synthesis
   3164..3493    +  promoter       SV40 promoter: SV40 enhancer and early promoter
   3560..4351    +  CDS            neo: KKA2_KLEPN - Also known as kan, nptII. Experimental evidence at protein level: Swiss-Prot protein existence level 1. Resistance to kanamycin, neomycin, paromomycin, ribostamycin, butirosin and gentamicin B. From Klebsiella pneumoniae.
   4375..4533    +  CDS            ble (fragment): BLE_KLEPN - Experimental evidence at protein level: Swiss-Prot protein existence level 1. Binding protein with a strong affinity to the bleomycin family of antibiotics. Binds to CL990; an antimitotic-antibiotic compound. From Klebsiella pneumoniae.
   4528..4649    +  polyA_signal   SV40 poly(A) signal: SV40 polyadenylation signal
   4722..4738    -  protein_bind   lac operator: The lac repressor binds to the lac operator to inhibit transcription in E. coli. This inhibition can be relieved by adding lactose or isopropyl-β-D-thiogalactopyranoside (IPTG). lac repressor encoded by lacI
   4746..4776    -  promoter       lac promoter: promoter for the E. coli lac operon
   4791..4812    -  protein_bind   CAP binding site: CAP binding activates transcription in the presence of cAMP. E. coli catabolite activator protein
   4825..4917    -  CDS            lacI (fragment): lac repressor; lacI; The lac repressor binds to the lac operator to inhibit transcription in E. coli. This inhibition can be relieved by adding lactose or isopropyl-β-D-thiogalactopyranoside (IPTG).
   5100..5685    -  rep_origin     ori: high-copy-number ColE1/pMB1/pBR322/pUC origin of replication
   5856..6716    -  CDS            AmpR: β-lactamase; bla; confers resistance to ampicillin, carbenicillin, and related antibiotics
   6717..6821    -  promoter       AmpR promoter: bla
>Addgene plasmid #148119 | pcDNA3.1-MS2-HA-HshnRNPE2iso4_Z | depositor full sequence | sequence record 290566 | Full Sequence
GACGGATCGGGAGATCTCCCGATCCCCTATGGTGCACTCTCAGTACAATCTGCTCTGATGCCGCATAGTT
AAGCCAGTATCTGCTCCCTGCTTGTGTGTTGGAGGTCGCTGAGTAGTGCGCGAGCAAAATTTAAGCTACA
ACAAGGCAAGGCTTGACCGACAATTGCATGAAGAATCTGCTTAGGGTTAGGCGTTTTGCGCTGCTTCGCG
ATGTACGGGCCAGATATACGCGTTGACATTGATTATTGACTAGTTATTAATAGTAATCAATTACGGGGTC
ATTAGTTCATAGCCCATATATGGAGTTCCGCGTTACATAACTTACGGTAAATGGCCCGCCTGGCTGACCG
CCCAACGACCCCCGCCCATTGACGTCAATAATGACGTATGTTCCCATAGTAACGCCAATAGGGACTTTCC
ATTGACGTCAATGGGTGGAGTATTTACGGTAAACTGCCCACTTGGCAGTACATCAAGTGTATCATATGCC
AAGTACGCCCCCTATTGACGTCAATGACGGTAAATGGCCCGCCTGGCATTATGCCCAGTACATGACCTTA
TGGGACTTTCCTACTTGGCAGTACATCTACGTATTAGTCATCGCTATTACCATGGTGATGCGGTTTTGGC
AGTACATCAATGGGCGTGGATAGCGGTTTGACTCACGGGGATTTCCAAGTCTCCACCCCATTGACGTCAA
TGGGAGTTTGTTTTGGCACCAAAATCAACGGGACTTTCCAAAATGTCGTAACAACTCCGCCCCATTGACG
CAAATGGGCGGTAGGCGTGTACGGTGGGAGGTCTATATAAGCAGAGCTCTCTGGCTAACTAGAGAACCCA
CTGCTTACTGGCTTATCGAAATTAATACGACTCACTATAGGGAGACCCAAGCTTGCCACCATGGCTTCTA
ACTTTACTCAGTTCGTTCTCGTCGACAATGGCGGAACTGGCGACGTGACTGTCGCCCCAAGCAACTTCGC
TAACGGGGTCGCTGAATGGATCAGCTCTAACTCGCGATCACAGGCTTACAAAGTAACCTGTAGCGTTCGT
CAGAGCTCTGCGCAGAATCGCAAATACACCATCAAAGTCGAGGTGCCTAAAGTGGCAACCCAGACTGTTG
GTGGTGAAGAGCTTCCTGTAGCCGGATGGAGATCTTACTTAAATATGGAACTAACCATTCCAATTTTCGC
CACGAATTCCGACTGCGAGCTTATTGTTAAGGCAATGCAAGGTCTCCTAAAAGATGGAAACCCGATTCCC
TCGGCCATCGCGGCCAACTCCGGCATCTACGGAGGTGGAGGTGGATCTGGTGGATCTCCTCCACATATGG
CTTACCCATACGATGTTCCAGATTACGCTCCTCCAAAGCTTGGATCCATGGACACCGGTGTGATTGAAGG
TGGATTAAATGTCACTCTCACCATCCGGCTACTTATGCATGGAAAGGAAGTTGGCAGTATCATCGGAAAG
AAAGGAGAATCAGTTAAGAAGATGCGCGAGGAGAGTGGTGCACGTATCAACATCTCAGAAGGGAATTGTC
CTGAGAGAATTATCACTTTGGCTGGACCCACTAATGCCATCTTCAAAGCCTTTGCTATGATCATTGACAA
ACTGGAAGAGGACATAAGCAGCTCTATGACCAATAGCACAGCTGCCAGTAGACCCCCGGTCACCCTGAGG
CTGGTGGTCCCTGCTAGTCAGTGTGGCTCTCTCATTGGAAAAGGTGGATGCAAGATCAAGGAAATACGAG
AGAGTACAGGGGCTCAGGTCCAGGTGGCAGGGGATATGCTACCCAACTCAACTGAGCGGGCCATCACTAT
TGCTGGCATTCCACAATCCATCATTGAGTGTGTCAAACAGATCTGCGTGGTCATGTTGGAGTCCCCCCCG
AAGGGCGTGACCATCCCGTACCGGCCCAAGCCGTCCAGCTCTCCGGTCATCTTTGCAGGTGGTCAGGCCT
ATACCATTCAAGGACAGTATGCCATTCCACAGCCAGATTTGACCAAGCTGCACCAGTTGGCAATGCAACA
GTCTCATTTTCCCATGACGCATGGCAACACCGGATTCAGTGGCATTGAATCCAGCTCTCCAGAGGTGAAA
GGCTATTGGGCAGGTTTGGATGCATCTGCTCAGACTACTTCTCATGAACTCACCATTCCAAACGATTTGA
TTGGCTGCATAATCGGGCGTCAAGGCGCCAAAATCAATGAGATCCGTCAGATGTCTGGGGCGCAGATCAA
AATTGCGAACCCAGTGGAAGGATCTACTGATAGGCAGGTTACCATCACTGGATCTGCTGCCAGCATTAGC
CTGGCTCAATATCTAATCAATGTCAGGCTTTCCTCGGAGACGGGTGGCATGGGGAGCAGCTAGCTCGAGT
CTAGAGCGGCCGCCTAGAGGGCCCTATTCTATAGTGTCACCTAAATGCTAGAGCTCGCTGATCAGCCTCG
ACTGTGCCTTCTAGTTGCCAGCCATCTGTTGTTTGCCCCTCCCCCGTGCCTTCCTTGACCCTGGAAGGTG
CCACTCCCACTGTCCTTTCCTAATAAAATGAGGAAATTGCATCGCATTGTCTGAGTAGGTGTCATTCTAT
TCTGGGGGGTGGGGTGGGGCAGGACAGCAAGGGGGAGGATTGGGAAGACAATAGCAGGCATGCTGGGGAT
GCGGTGGGCTCTATGGCTTCTGAGGCGGAAAGAACCAGCTGGGGCTCTAGGGGGTATCCCC
[124 nt withheld, positions 2722-2845]
C
[91 nt withheld, positions 2847-2937]
A
[49 nt withheld, positions 2939-2987]
CCTTTGACGTTGGAGTCCACGTTCTTT
[37 nt withheld, positions 3015-3051]
ACCCTATCTCGGTCTATTCTTTTGATTTATAAGGGATTTTGCCGATTTCGGCCTATTGGTTAAAAAATGA
GCTGATTTAACAAAAATTTAACGCGAATTAATTCTGTGGAATGTGTGTCAGTTAGGGTGTGGAAAGTCCC
CAGGCTCCCCAGCAGGCAGAAGTATGCAAAGCATGCATCTCAATTAGTCAGCAACCAGGTGTGGAAAGTC
CCCAGGCTCCCCAGCAGGCAGAAGTATGCAAAGCATGCATCTCAATTAGTCAGCAACCATAGTCCCGCCC
CTAACTCCGCCCATCCCGCCCCTAACTCCGCCCAGTTCCGCCCATTCTCCGCCCCATGGCTGACTAATTT
TTTTTATTTATGCAGAGGCCGAGGCCGCCTCTGCCTCTGAGCTATTCCAGAAGTAGTGAGGAGGCTTTTT
TGGAGGCCTAGGCTTTTGCAAAAAGCTCCCGGGAGCTTGTATATCCATTTTCGGATCTGATCAAGAGACA
GGATGAGGATCGTTTCGCATGATTGAACAAGATGGATTGCACGCAGGTTCTCCGGCCGCTTGGGTGGAGA
GGCTATTCGGCTATGACTGGGCACAACAGACAATCGGCTGCTCTGATGCCGCCGTGTTCCGGCTGTCAGC
GCAGGGGCGCCCGGTTCTTTTTGTCAAGACCGACCTGTCCGGTGCCCTGAATGAACTGCAGGACGAGGCA
GCGCGGCTATCGTGGCTGGCCACGACGGGCGTTCCTTGCGCAGCTGTGCTCGACGTTGTCACTGAAGCGG
GAAGGGACTGGCTGCTATTGGGCGAAGTGCCGGGGCAGGATCTCCTGTCATCTCACCTTGCTCCTGCCGA
GAAAGTATCCATCATGGCTGATGCAATGCGGCGGCTGCATACGCTTGATCCGGCTACCTGCCCATTCGAC
CACCAAGCGAAACATCGCATCGAGCGAGCACGTACTCGGATGGAAGCCGGTCTTGTCGATCAGGATGATC
TGGACGAAGAGCATCAGGGGCTCGCGCCAGCCGAACTGTTCGCCAGGCTCAAGGCGCGCATGCCCGACGG
CGAGGATCTCGTCGTGACCCATGGCGATGCCTGCTTGCCGAATATCATGGTGGAAAATGGCCGCTTTTCT
GGATTCATCGACTGTGGCCGGCTGGGTGTGGCGGACCGCTATCAGGACATAGCGTTGGCTACCCGTGATA
TTGCTGAAGAGCTTGGCGGCGAATGGGCTGACCGCTTCCTCGTGCTTTACGGTATCGCCGCTCCCGATTC
GCAGCGCATCGCCTTCTATCGCCTTCTTGACGAGTTCTTCTGAGCGGGACTCTGGGGTTCGAAATGACCG
ACCAAGCGACGCCCAACCTGCCATCACGAGATTTCGATTCCACCGCCGCCTTCTATGAAAGGTTGGGCTT
CGGAATCGTTTTCCGGGACGCCGGCTGGATGATCCTCCAGCGCGGGGATCTCATGCTGGAGTTCTTCGCC
CACCCCAACTTGTTTATTGCAGCTTATAATGGTTACAAATAAAGCAATAGCATCACAAATTTCACAAATA
AAGCATTTTTTTCACTGCATTCTAGTTGTGGTTTGTCCAAACTCATCAATGTATCTTATCATGTCTGTAT
ACCGTCGACCTCTAGCTAGAGCTTGGCGTAATCATGGTCATAGCTGTTTCCTGTGTGAAATTGTTATCCG
CTCACAATTCCACACAACATACGAGCCGGAAGCATAAAGTGTAAAGCCTGGGGTGCCTAATGAGTGAGCT
AACTCACATTAATTGCGTTGCGCTCACTGCCCGCTTTCCAGTCGGGAAACCTGTCGTGCCAGCTGCATTA
ATGAATCGGCCAACGCGCGGGGAGAGGCGGTTTGCGTATTGGGCGCTCTTCCGCTTCCTCGCTCACTGAC
TCGCTGCGCTCGGTCGTTCGGCTGCGGCGAGCGGTATCAGCTCACTCAAAGGCGGTAATACGGTTATCCA
CAGAATCAGGGGATAACGCAGGAAAGAACATGTGAGCAAAAGGCCAGCAAAAGGCCAGGAACCGTAAAAA
GGCCGCGTTGCTGGCGTTTTTCCATAGGCTCCGCCCCCCTGACGAGCATCACAAAAATCGACGCTCAAGT
CAGAGGTGGCGAAACCCGACAGGACTATAAAGATACCAGGCGTTTCCCCCTGGAAGCTCCCTCGTGCGCT
CTCCTGTTCCGACCCTGCCGCTTACCGGATACCTGTCCGCCTTTCTCCCTTCGGGAAGCGTGGCGCTTTC
TCATAGCTCACGCTGTAGGTATCTCAGTTCGGTGTAGGTCGTTCGCTCCAAGCTGGGCTGTGTGCACGAA
CCCCCCGTTCAGCCCGACCGCTGCGCCTTATCCGGTAACTATCGTCTTGAGTCCAACCCGGTAAGACACG
ACTTATCGCCACTGGCAGCAGCCACTGGTAACAGGATTAGCAGAGCGAGGTATGTAGGCGGTGCTACAGA
GTTCTTGAAGTGGTGGCCTAACTACGGCTACACTAGAAGAACAGTATTTGGTATCTGCGCTCTGCTGAAG
CCAGTTACCTTCGGAAAAAGAGTTGGTAGCTCTTGATCCGGCAAACAAACCACCGCTGGTAGCGGTTTTT
TTGTTTGCAAGCAGCAGATTACGCGCAGAAAAAAAGGATCTCAAGAAGATCCTTTGATCTTTTCTACGGG
GTCTGACGCTCAGTGGAACGAAAACTCACGTTAAGGGATTTTGGTCATGAGATTATCAAAAAGGATCTTC
ACCTAGATCCTTTTAAATTAAAAATGAAGTTTTAAATCAATCTAAAGTATATATGAGTAAACTTGGTCTG
ACAGTTACCAATGCTTAATCAGTGAGGCACCTATCTCAGCGATCTGTCTATTTCGTTCATCCATAGTTGC
CTGACTCCCCGTCGTGTAGATAACTACGATACGGGAGGGCTTACCATCTGGCCCCAGTGCTGCAATGATA
CCGCGAGACCCACGCTCACCGGCTCCAGATTTATCAGCAATAAACCAGCCAGCCGGAAGGGCCGAGCGCA
GAAGTGGTCCTGCAACTTTATCCGCCTCCATCCAGTCTATTAATTGTTGCCGGGAAGCTAGAGTAAGTAG
TTCGCCAGTTAATAGTTTGCGCAACGTTGTTGCCATTGCTACAGGCATCGTGGTGTCACGCTCGTCGTTT
GGTATGGCTTCATTCAGCTCCGGTTCCCAACGATCAAGGCGAGTTACATGATCCCCCATGTTGTGCAAAA
AAGCGGTTAGCTCCTTCGGTCCTCCGATCGTTGTCAGAAGTAAGTTGGCCGCAGTGTTATCACTCATGGT
TATGGCAGCACTGCATAATTCTCTTACTGTCATGCCATCCGTAAGATGCTTTTCTGTGACTGGTGAGTAC
TCAACCAAGTCATTCTGAGAATAGTGTATGCGGCGACCGAGTTGCTCTTGCCCGGCGTCAATACGGGATA
ATACCGCGCCACATAGCAGAACTTTAAAAGTGCTCATCATTGGAAAACGTTCTTCGGGGCGAAAACTCTC
AAGGATCTTACCGCTGTTGAGATCCAGTTCGATGTAACCCACTCGTGCACCCAACTGATCTTCAGCATCT
TTTACTTTCACCAGCGTTTCTGGGTGAGCAAAAACAGGAAGGCAAAATGCCGCAAAAAAGGGAATAAGGG
CGACACGGAAATGTTGAATACTCATACTCTTCCTTTTTCAATATTATTGAAGCATTTATCAGGGTTATTG
TCTCATGAGCGGATACATATTTGAATGTATTTAGAAAAATAAACAAATAGGGGTTCCGCGCACATTTCCC
CGAAAAGTGCCACCTGACGTC
